>Addgene plasmid #219413 | pKL2-138 | addgene full sequence | sequence record 434474 | Addgene NGS Result
CTGAACTGGCCGATAATTGCAGACGAACGCCTTGCCAACAGGGAGTTCTTCAGAGACATGGAGGCTCAAA
ACGAAATTATTGACAGCCTAGACATCAATAGTCATACAACAGAAAGCGACCACCCAACTTTGGCTGATAA
TAGCGTATAAACAATGCATACTTTGTACGTTCAAAATACAATGCAGTAGATATATTTATGCATATTACAT
ATAATACATATCACATAGGAAGCAACAGGCGCGTTGGACTTTTAATTTTCGAGGACCGCGAATCCTTACA
TCACACCCAATCCCCCACAAGTGATCCCCCACACACCATAGCTTCAAAATGTTTCTACTCCTTTTTTACT
CTTCCAGATTTTCTCGGACTCCGCGCATCGCCGTACCACTTCAAAACACCCAAGCACAGCATACTAAATT
TCCCCTCTTTCTTCCTCTAGGGTGTCGTTAATTACCCGTACTAAAGGTTTGGAAAAGAAAAAAGACACCG
CCTCGTTTCTTTTTCTTCGTCGAAAAAGGCAATAAAAATTTTTATCACGTTTCTTTTTCTTGAAAATTTT
TTTTTTTGATTTTTTTCTCTTTCGATGACCTCCCATTGATATTTAAGTTAATAAACGGTCATCAATTTCT
CAAGTTTCAGTTTCATTTTTCTTGTTCTATTACAACTTTTTTTACTTCTTGCTCATTAGAAAGAAAGCAT
AGCAATCTAATCTAAGTTTTAATTACAAAAGATCTATGGGTACCCGCCCATATGCTTGCCCTGTCGAGTC
CTGCGATCGCCGCTTTTCTCGCTCGGATGAGCTTACCCGCCATATCCGCATCCATACCGGTCAGAAGCCC
TTCCAGTGTCGAATCTGCATGCGTAACTTCAGTCGTAGTGACCACCTTACCACCCACATCCGCACCCACA
CAGGCGAGAAGCCTTTTGCCTGTGACATTTGTGGGAGGAAGTTTGCCAGGAGTGATGAACGCAAGAGGCA
TACCAAAATCCATACAGGTGGTTCTGGCACGCCCGCTGCAGCGAGCACTCTAGAGGACCCTAGTGCGGGA
GACATGCGTGCCGCGAACTTGTGGCCTAGTCCCTTGATGATTAAACGTTCCAAGAAGAACAGCTTAGCGT
TGAGTCTTACGGCTGACCAGATGGTCAGCGCTCTACTAGACGCTGAACCCCCGATCTTATACAGTGAGTA
CGATCCTACTCGTCCCTTTTCTGAGGCCTCCATGATGGGACTTTTGACAAACTTGGCAGATCGTGAACTT
GTTCACATGATCAACTGGGCGAAAAGGGTGCCCGGCTTCGTAGACTTGACTCTGCACGACCAGGTGCATT
TGCTGGAGTGTGCGTGGCTAGAGATTCTTATGATCGGACTGGTCTGGCGTAGCATGGAACATCCCGTTAA
GCTGCTTTTCGCTCCAAATCTACTTTTAGATAGGAACCAGGGAAAATGCGTTGAAGGCATGGTGGAGATA
TTTGACATGCTGTTGGCGACCTCTTCCCGTTTTAGGATGATGAATCTACAAGGTGAAGAGTTTGTATGTC
TAAAAAGTATAATACTGTTGAATAGTGGAGTCTACACATTCTTATCCAGCACCTTAAAGTCTCTAGAGGA
GAAAGACCACATACACCGTGTTCTAGACAAAATCACCGATACATTAATTCACCTTATGGCTAAGGCTGGG
CTTACGCTACAACAACAGCACCAAAGATTAGCGCAACTATTACTAATTCTGTCTCACATCAGACACATGT
CAAACAAAGGTATGGAACACCTTTATTCTATGAAATGCAAAAACGTTGTACCGTTGTACGATCTACTGCT
TGAGATGCTAGACGCTCACAGACTTCACGCTCCAACAAGTAGGGGAGGGGCTTCCGTAGAAGAGACTGAC
CAGTCACATTTGGCGACGGCTGGTAGCACCTCCTCGGGATCCGCCCCCCCGACCGATGTCAGCCTGGGGG
ACGAGCTCCACTTAGACGGCGAGGACGTGGCGATGGCGCATGCCGACGCGCTAGACGATTTCGATCTGGA
CATGTTGGGGGACGGGGATTCCCCGGGGCCGGGATTTACCCCCCACGACTCCGCCCCCTACGGCGCTCTG
GATATGGCCGACTTCGAGTTTGAGCAGATGTTTACCGATGCCCTTGGAATTGACGAGTACGGTGGGTAAC
TCGAGTGGCAGTGCTTTTAACTAAGAATTATTAGTCTTTTCTGCTTATTTTTTCATCATAGTTTAGAACA
CTTTATATTAACGAATAGTTTATGAATCTATTTAGGTTTAAAAATTGATACAGTTTTATAAGTTACTTTT
TCAAAGACTCGTGCTGTCTATTGCATAATGCACTGGAAGGGGAAAAAAAAGGTGCACACGCGTGGCTTTT
TCTTGAATTTGCAGTTTGAAAAATGCTGCCAAACCAGATGTCAACACAGCTACAACGGGTACCGGGCCCT
TATATTGAATTTTCAAAAATTCTTACTTTTTTTTTGGATGGACGCAAAGAAGTTTAATAATCATATTACA
TGGCATTACCACCATATACATATCCATATCTAATCTTACTTATATGTTGTGGAAATGTAAAGAGCCCCAT
TATCTTAGCCTAAAAAAACCTTCTCTTTGGAACTTTCAGTAATACGCTTAACTGCTCATTGCTATATTGA
AGTGAATTCGGCGTGGGCGTGCGTGGGCGGGCGTGGGCGTGCGTGGGCGGGCGTGGGCGTGCGTGGGCGG
GATCCCCGTGCGTCCTCGTCTTCACCGGTCGCGTTCCTGAAACGCAGATGTGCCTAATGCCGCACTGCTC
CGAACAATAAAGATTCTACAATACTAGCTTTTATGGTTATGAAGAGGAAAAATTGGCAGTAACCTGGCCC
CACAAACCTTCAAATTAACGAATCAAATTAACAACCATAGGATGATAATGCGATTAGTTTTTTAGCCTTA
TTTCTGGGGTAATTAATCAGCGAAGCGATGATTTTTGATCTATTAACAGATATATAAATGGAAAAGCTGC
ATAACCACTTTAACTAATACTTTCAACATTTTCAGTTTGTATTACTTCTTATTCAAATGTCATAAAAGTA
TCAACAAAAAATTGTTAATATACCTCTATACTTTAACGTCAAGGAGAAAAAACTATACTCGAGAGATCTA
TGGACTACAAAGACCATGACGGTGATTATAAAGATCATGACATCGATTACAAGGATGACGATGACAAGGG
CCCTAAAAAGAAGCGTAAAGTCGCCCCCCCGACCGATGTCAGCCTGGGGGACGAGCTCCACTTAGACGGC
GAGGACGTGGCGATGGCGCATGCCGACGCGCTAGACGATTTCGATCTGGACATGTTGGGGGACGGGGATT
CCCCGGGGCCGGGATTTACCCCCCACGACTCCGCCCCCTACGGCGCTCTGGATATGGCCGACTTCGAGTT
TGAGCAGATGTTTACCGATGCCCTTGGAATTGACGAGTACGGTGGGGGCGTGTCCAAAGGAGAGGAGTTA
ATCAAGGAAAACATGAGAATGAAAGTTGTCATGGAGGGCTCCGTTAATGGTCACCAATTCAAGTGTACAG
GGGAAGGTGAAGGTAATCCTTACATGGGTACACAAACTATGAGAATTAAAGTAATTGAAGGCGGACCACT
ACCATTTGCATTTGACATTCTGGCAACGTCATTCATGTACGGATCACGAACTTTCATCAAGTACCCTAAA
GGTATACCAGACTTTTTCAAGCAATCTTTTCCAGAGGGTTTTACATGGGAAAGGGTTACAAGATACGAAG
ATGGGGGTGTCGTCACAGTTATGCAAGATACTTCATTAGAAGATGGCTGCCTTGTCTATCATGTGCAAGT
AAGAGGGGTGAATTTTCCTTCTAACGGACCTGTGATGCAGAAAAAGACCAAAGGTTGGGAACCAAATACT
GAAATGATGTACCCAGCTGATGGAGGTTTGAGAGGCTACACACACATGGCGCTTAAAGTTGATGGTGGAG
GTCATTTGTCTTGTAGTTTTGTTACCACTTATCGTTCTAAAAAGACTGTTGGCAATATCAAAATGCCAGG
AATACATGCTGTAGACCACAGACTAGAAAGACTCGAAGAGAGCGATAACGAAATGTTCGTTGTACAGAGA
GAGCATGCCGTAGCCAAATTTGCTGGCTTAGGCGGTGGTATGGATGAATTGTATAAGGGTTCTTCTAGAC
CCGGGGAGGCCCCCTTCCAGTGTCGCATTTGCATGGCGAACTTTTCGACCGGCCAGATCCTTGACCGCCA
TACCCGTACTCATACCGGTGAAAAACCGTTTCAGTGTCGGATCTGTATGGCAAATTTCTCCGTGGCGCAC
AGCTTGAAGAGGCATCTACGTACGCACACCGGCGAGAAGCCATTCCAATGCCGAATATGCATGGCCAACT
TCAGTGACCCCAGCAACCTGCGGCGCCACCTAAAAACCCACCTGAGAGGATCCGGCTCCGGATCTGTCAA
AGAGTCCCTTGTGTAACTCGAGTGGCGCCAATTGGTGCGGCAATTGATAATAACGAAAATGTCTTTTAAT
GATCTGGGTATAATGAGGAATTTTCCGAACGTTTTTACTTTATATATATATATACATGTAACATATATTC
TATACGCTATAGAGAAAGGAAATTTTTCAATTAAAAAAAAAATAGAGAAAGAGTTTCACTTCTTGATTAT
CGCTAACACTAATGGTTGAAGTACTGCTACTTTAATTTTATGCTGAGCAGTTACAGAGATGTTACGAACC
ACTAGTGCACTGCAGTACAGTTTAGCTTGCCTCGTCCCCGCCGGGTCACCCGGCCAGCGACATGGAGGCC
CAGAATACCCTCCTTGACAGTCTTGACGTGCGCAGCTCAGGGGCATGATGTGACTGTCGCCCGTACATTT
AGCCCATACATCCCCATGTATAATCATTTGCATCCATACATTTTGATGGCCGCACGGCGCGAAGCAAAAA
TTACGGCTCCTCGCTCCAGACCTGCGAGCAGGGAAACGCTCCCCTCACAGACGCGTTGAATTGTCCCCAC
GCCGCGCCCCTGTAGAGAAATATAAAAGGTTAGGATTTGCCACTGAGGTTCTTCTTTCATATACTTCCTT
TTAAAATCTTGCTAGGATACAGTTCTCACATCACATCCGAACATAAACAAAAATGGGTAAAAAGCCTGAA
CTCACCGCGACGTCTGTCGAGAAGTTTCTGATCGAAAAGTTCGACAGCGTGTCCGACCTGATGCAGCTCT
CGGAGGGCGAAGAATCTCGTGCTTTCAGCTTCGATGTAGGAGGGCGTGGATATGTCCTGCGGGTAAATAG
CTGCGCCGATGGTTTCTACAAAGATCGTTATGTTTATCGGCACTTTGCATCGGCCGCGCTCCCGATTCCG
GAAGTGCTTGACATTGGGGAATTTAGCGAGAGCCTGACCTATTGCATCTCCCGCCGTGCACAGGGTGTCA
CGTTGCAAGACCTGCCTGAAACCGAACTGCCCGCTGTTCTGCAACCGGTCGCGGAGGCCATGGATGCGAT
CGCTGCGGCCGATCTTAGCCAGACGAGCGGGTTCGGCCCATTCGGACCGCAAGGAATCGGTCAATACACT
ACATGGCGTGATTTCATATGCGCGATTGCTGATCCCCATGTGTATCACTGGCAAACTGTGATGGACGACA
CCGTCAGTGCGTCCGTCGCGCAGGCTCTCGATGAGCTGATGCTTTGGGCCGAGGACTGCCCCGAAGTCCG
GCACCTCGTGCACGCGGATTTCGGCTCCAACAATGTCCTGACGGACAATGGCCGCATAACAGCGGTCATT
GACTGGAGCGAGGCGATGTTCGGGGATTCCCAATACGAGGTCGCCAACATCTTCTTCTGGAGGCCGTGGT
TGGCTTGTATGGAGCAGCAGACGCGCTACTTCGAGCGGAGGCATCCGGAGCTTGCAGGATCGCCGCGGCT
CCGGGCGTATATGCTCCGCATTGGTCTTGACCAACTCTATCAGAGCTTGGTTGACGGCAATTTCGATGAT
GCAGCTTGGGCGCAGGGTCGATGCGACGCAATCGTCCGATCCGGAGCCGGGACTGTCGGGCGTACACAAA
TCGCCCGCAGAAGCGCGGCCGTCTGGACCGATGGCTGTGTAGAAGTACTCGCCGATAGTGGAAACCGACG
CCCCAGCACTCGTCCGAGGGCAAAGGAATAAAGTAACTGACAATAAAAAGATTCTTGTTTTCAAGAACTT
GTCATTTGTATAGTTTTTTTATATTGTAGTTGTTCTATTTTAATCAAATGTTAGCGTGATTTATATTTTT
TTTCGCCTCGACATCATCTGCCCAGATGCGAAGTTAAGTGCGCAGAAAGTAATATCATGCGTCAATCGTA
TGTGAATGCTGGTCGCTATACTGGAGTTATCGTGTTGCATCTGCGGCTTTAAATTGATGTATCTCATCGC
AGGCACGGGCAGTACAGTGCCCTGAGCGTAGGGAAAAATGAAAAAAAGGATGTAACTTTTAACATAATTC
CAGCACGCAGCGATTGGGTATAATGAAGATTGTTAAGTTCAACAACATGTGAAATTCTTAGCTCCGCAAC
TTGCTTGAATTATGAGCTCTAAGATTCAAGAAGTAAATAGGTCATATAATGGAATGATAGTAGTACTTGA
TAAAGGAACCATGTGATCTTACGTTGATATGAAAATAATTCTCTCACAGAAGTCAGTTTGTATGACTAAC
ATAGAGAGTAATTGCTTTTCGGATAAAATCGCACCTAACAAAGATTACCTTTTGTAAAGCCTCCAGAACA
GCTATGAATGTTCGTTATTCTACGCACTTTCTTTCATACATCTTGATCCGCCTTTTTTGATGTAGGTTTT
AACGCGGCAAAACATATTAATTTTTCTGATTTGGAAAAATAAAGAGTTAGTTCTGCCCCGAGCGGCCGCG
TGTTACAACCAATTAACCAATTCTGATTAGAAAAACTCATCGAGCATCAAATGAAACTGCAATTTATTCA
TATCAGGATTATCAATACCATATTTTTGAAAAAGCCGTTTCTGTAATGAAGGAGAAAACTCACCGAGGCA
GTTCCATAGGATGGCAAGATCCTGGTATCGGTCTGCGATTCCGACTCGTCCAACATCAATACAACCTATT
AATTTCCCCTCGTCAAAAATAAGGTTATCAAGTGAGAAATCACCATGAGTGACGACTGAATCCGGTGAGA
ATGGCAAAAGCTTATGCATTTCTTTCCAGACTTGTTCAACAGGCCAGCCATTACGCTCGTCATCAAAATC
ACTCGCATCAACCAAACCGTTATTCATTCGTGATTGCGCCTGAGCGAGGCGAAATACGCGATCGCTGTTA
AAAGGACAATTACAAACAGGAATCGAATGCAACCGGCGCAGGAACACTGCCAGCGCATCAACAATATTTT
CACCTGAATCAGGATATTCTTCTAATACCTGGAATGCTGTTTTCCCGGGGATCGCAGTGGTGAGTAACCA
TGCATCATCAGGAGTACGGATAAAATGCTTGATGGTCGGAAGAGGCATAAATTCCGTCAGCCAGTTTAGT
CTGACCATCTCATCTGTAACATCATTGGCAACGCTACCTTTGCCATGTTTCAGAAACAACTCTGGCGCAT
CGGGCTTCCCATACAATCGATAGATTGTCGCACCTGATTGCCCGACATTATCGCGAGCCCATTTATACCC
ATATAAATCAGCATCCATGTTGGAATTTAATCGCGGCCTGGAGCAAGACGTTTCCCGTTGAATATGGCTC
ATAACACCCCTTGTATTACTGTTTATGTAAGCAGACAGTTTTATTGTTCATGATGATATATTTTTATCTT
GTGCAATGTAACATCAGAGATTTTGAGACACAACGTGGCTTTGTTGAATAAATCGAACTTTTGCTGAGTT
GAAGGATCAGTCATGACCAAAATCCCTTAACGTGAGTTTTCGTTCCACTGAGCGTCAGACCCCGTAGAAA
AGATCAAAGGATCTTCTTGAGATCCTTTTTTTCTGCGCGTAATCTGCTGCTTGCAAACAAAAAAACCACC
GCTACCAGCGGTGGTTTGTTTGCCGGATCAAGAGCTACCAACTCTTTTTCCGAAGGTAACTGGCTTCAGC
AGAGCGCAGATACCAAATACTGTTCTTCTAGTGTAGCCGTAGTTAGGCCACCACTTCAAGAACTCTGTAG
CACCGCCTACATACCTCGCTCTGCTAATCCTGTTACCAGTGGCTGCTGCCAGTGGCGATAAGTCGTGTCT
TACCGGGTTGGACTCAAGACGATAGTTACCGGATAAGGCGCAGCGGTCGGGCTGAACGGGGGGTTCGTGC
ACACAGCCCAGCTTGGAGCGAACGACCTACACCGAACTGAGATACCTACAGCGTGAGCTATGAGAAAGCG
CCACGCTTCCCGAAGGGAGAAAGGCGGACAGGTATCCGGTAAGCGGCAGGGTCGGAACAGGAGAGCGCAC
GAGGGAGCTTCCAGGGGGAAACGCCTGGTATCTTTATAGTCCTGTCGGGTTTCGCCACCTCTGACTTGAG
CGTCGATTTTTGTGATGCTCGTCAGGGGGGCGGAGCCTATGGAAAAACGCCAGCAACGCGGCCTTTTTAC
GGTTCCTGGCCTTTTGCTGGCCTTTTGCTCACATGTTCTTTCCTGCGTTATCCCCTGATTCTGTGGATAA
CCGTGCGGCCGCCAATTCTAATTGTATCGAGATCACTTTTCGTGATCCGCTAATCAGCGACGGTCACATT
AGGTTTGCCAAGTCAGGGTATGAACCATACGATCAGTTTTCGTGAACCTGGTACGTATATTGTGGCGTTT
GTGTATATTTTCATTCTTTGACAACAATCAATACCAACCTCAAATAGGAAAAGTAATAAGTTTGGCGTTA
CACCCCAAAAGACGCCAAACGGATCGAACTTACTCAATAGCAATTAGCGAGACAAAACCTACGTTAAGAC
CTGTAACCGATTTATCAAAGCACTCTGCGGTTCTTTCTTGGGAATATTACCTGGACATTTTGTGCCCTCA
AGAAACGAGGCTCTACGAGCCTGTTGGAGCCCCTCAGACATTAGCCGCCACGAATCAAACTTTTTACGCG
ATTCGGCCCAAATCAGTTTCTCACAGATCATTCGTAGAGTGAAAAAGCACATCGATTATTTGATACCCCT
TTGGGTTAATTACTGTTGAGGTCTTTGCCGTAAGTTCCATCGCTGTCCCTGAATTCGCATCTAGA
Features (pLannotate 1.2.2; 13 found; start..end, strand, type, name):
     10..147     +  CDS            MRL1 (fragment): MRL1_YEAST - Experimental evidence at protein level: Swiss-Prot protein existence level 1. Sorting receptor involved in the transport of vacuolar enzymes from the Golgi complex to the vacuole. Involved in the delivery and maturation of PEP4 (vacuolar proteinase A) and PRB1 (vacuolar proteinase B). From Saccharomyces cerevisiae (strain ATCC 204508 / S288c) (Baker's yeast).
    309..716     +  promoter       TEF1 promoter: S. cerevisiae TEF1; promoter for EF-1α
    745..916     +  CDS            ZFHD1 (DNA binding domain) (fragment): composite human DNA-binding domain composed of domains from the transcription factors Zif268 and Oct-1 (Pomerantz et al., 1995)
   1042..1932    +  CDS            ESR1 (fragment): ESR1_HUMAN - Also known as ESR, NR3A1. Experimental evidence at protein level: Swiss-Prot protein existence level 1. [Isoform 3]: Involved in activation of NOS3 and endothelial nitric oxide production (PubMed:21937726). Isoforms lacking one or several functional domains are thought to modulate transcriptional activity by competitive ligand or DNA binding and/or heterodimerization with the full-length receptor (PubMed:10970861). Binds to ERE and inhibits isoform 1 (PubMed:10970861). From Homo sapiens (Human).
   1933..2166    +  CDS            VP16 AD: transcriptional activation domain of herpes simplex virus protein VP16 (Triezenberg et al., 1988; Cousens et al., 1989); UL48
   2736..3126    +  promoter       GAL1 promoter (fragment): S. cerevisiae GAL1; inducible promoter, regulated by Gal4
   3153..3218    +  CDS            3xFLAG: three tandem FLAG® epitope tags, followed by an enterokinase cleavage site
   3243..3476    +  CDS            VP16 AD: transcriptional activation domain of herpes simplex virus protein VP16 (Triezenberg et al., 1988; Cousens et al., 1989); UL48
   3480..4187    +  CDS            mRuby2: mRuby2 is a basic (constitutively fluorescent) red fluorescent protein published in 2012, derived from Entacmaea quadricolor. It has moderate acid sensitivity.
   4819..6393    +  gene           hphMX6: yeast selectable marker conferring hygromycin resistance
   6196..6393    +  terminator     TEF terminator: Ashbya gossypii TEF terminator
   6957..7772    -  CDS            KanR: aminoglycoside phosphotransferase; aph(3')-Ia; confers resistance to kanamycin in bacteria or G418 (Geneticin®) in eukaryotes
   7997..8585    +  rep_origin     ori: high-copy-number ColE1/pMB1/pBR322/pUC origin of replication
