[The description below was written by a language model from this plasmid's Addgene catalogue record and pLannotate feature annotations shown in this document.]
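Description:
pKL2-138 is a 9.2 kb yeast expression plasmid built by Golden Gate assembly on a vector designed for integration at the HO locus of Saccharomyces cerevisiae. It carries no yeast replication origin in the annotated features, consistent with chromosomal integration. A short fragment of yeast genomic sequence annotated as MRL1 at one end may form part of a homology region, although the record does not define the homology arms. In E. coli it is maintained at high copy through a ColE1/pUC-type origin with kanamycin selection, and yeast integrants are selected with hygromycin through an hphMX6 cassette.

The payload consists of two transcriptional units that together form an estradiol-inducible switch. In the first unit, the constitutive TEF1 promoter drives ZEV. The feature table shows this as a fusion of a Zif268-derived zinc finger DNA-binding domain, the human estrogen receptor ligand-binding region and the VP16 activation domain. Estradiol binding allows this factor to act on the second unit, whose modified GAL1 promoter carries six Zif268 operator sites according to the insert name.

That promoter expresses a synthetic activator made up of a 3xFLAG tag, a nuclear localisation signal, a VP16 activation domain, the red fluorescent protein mRuby2, the 42-10 zinc finger array and a wild-type PDZ ligand peptide, ending at the SSA1 terminator. The zinc finger scaffold carries four arginine-to-alanine backbone substitutions. The zinc finger array, PDZ ligand and terminator were not picked up by the automated annotation and are known only from the catalogue entry.

The construct provides hormone-titratable, fluorescently trackable expression of the 42-10 zinc finger activator. It comes from work on cooperative transcription factor assembly in synthetic yeast gene circuits.
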