Addgene plasmid #219413: pKL2-138
Purpose: Estradiol-inducible expression of 42-10 Zinc finger activator
Depositing lab: Ahmad Khalil. Depositing organization: Boston University Main Campus. Publication: Cooperative assembly confers regulatory specificity and long-term genetic circuit stability. Bragdon MDJ, Patel N, Chuang J, Levien E, Bashor CJ, Khalil AS. Cell. 2023 Aug 31;186(18):3810-3825.e18. doi: 10.1016/j.cell.2023.07.012. Epub 2023 Aug 7. PubMed 37552983.
Backbone
  Vector backbone: HO Locus Integrating Vector
  Vector type: Yeast Expression
  Selectable markers: Hygromycin
Growth in bacteria
  Bacterial resistance: Kanamycin, 50 μg/mL
  Growth temperature: 37°C
  Growth strain: DH5alpha
  Copy number: High Copy
Gene/Insert
  Gene/Insert name: {pTEF1-ZEV}{pGal1(Zif268op)x6-3xFLAG-NLS-VP16-mRuby2-(42-10-4x)-PDZLigWT-tSSA1}
  Species: S. cerevisiae (budding yeast)
  Mutation: Four Arg to Ala mutations in zinc finger backbone
  Cloning method: Golden Gate
Terms and licenses: Academic/Nonprofit Terms; Industry Terms: Not Available to Industry
Depositor comments: Plasmid encodes multiple transcriptional units.
How to cite: pKL2-138 was a gift from Ahmad Khalil (Addgene plasmid # 219413 ; http://n2t.net/addgene:219413 ; RRID:Addgene_219413)
